Addgene plasmid #14813: pCDNA3 Flag MKK4(glu)
Depositing lab: Roger Davis. Publication: Integration of MAP kinase signal transduction pathways at the serum response element. Whitmarsh AJ, Shore P, Sharrocks AD, Davis RJ. Science. 1995 Jul 21. 269(5222):403-7. 10.1126/science.7618106 PubMed 7618106.
Backbone
  Vector backbone: pcDNA3
  Backbone manufacturer: invitrogen
  Backbone size w/o insert (bp): 5446
  Vector type: Mammalian Expression
Growth in bacteria
  Bacterial resistance: Ampicillin, 100 μg/mL
  Growth temperature: 37°C
  Growth strain: DH5alpha
  Copy number: High Copy
Gene/Insert
  Gene/Insert name: MKK4(glu) (alt name: MKK4)
  Species: H. sapiens (human)
  Insert size (bp): 1151
  Mutation: Ser-220Glu Thr-224Glu
  Entrez Gene: MAP2K4 (a.k.a. JNKK, JNKK1, MAPKK4, MEK4, MKK4, PRKMK4, SAPKK-1, SAPKK1, SEK1, SERK1, SKK1)
  Tag / fusion protein: Flag (N terminal on insert)
  Cloning method: Restriction Enzyme; 5′ cloning site Bam HI (not destroyed); 3′ cloning site Xba I (not destroyed)
  Sequencing primers: 5′ T7; 3′ SP6
Terms and licenses: Academic/Nonprofit Terms; Industry Terms: Not Available to Industry
How to cite: pCDNA3 Flag MKK4(glu) was a gift from Roger Davis (Addgene plasmid # 14813 ; http://n2t.net/addgene:14813 ; RRID:Addgene_14813)
