[The description below was written by a language model from this plasmid's Addgene catalogue record.]
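Description:
pCDNA3 Flag MKK4(glu) is a mammalian expression plasmid built on the pcDNA3 backbone (about 5.4 kb without insert) and carrying a roughly 1.15 kb human MAP2K4 cDNA, which encodes the dual-specificity kinase MKK4 (also known as SEK1 or JNKK1). It is maintained in E. coli as a high-copy plasmid under ampicillin selection. The record does not list the promoter or other backbone features. The standard pcDNA3 backbone drives insert expression from the CMV immediate-early promoter with a downstream polyadenylation signal, and it also carries a neomycin resistance cassette that allows G418 selection of stable mammalian transfectants. The insert was placed between the BamHI and XbaI sites, both of which are retained. The T7 and SP6 promoter sites flanking the polylinker serve as the sequencing primer sites.

The encoded protein has an N-terminal Flag epitope, which allows detection by immunoblotting and recovery by immunoprecipitation with anti-Flag antibodies. It also bears two substitutions, Ser-220 to Glu and Thr-224 to Glu. Replacing serine and threonine with acidic residues is a common phosphomimetic strategy, and the "glu" designation suggests a mutant meant to mimic the phosphorylated, activated kinase, although the record does not state the functional consequence of these changes. MKK4 acts upstream of the stress-activated JNK MAP kinases. The associated publication concerns the convergence of MAP kinase signalling pathways at the serum response element. The construct therefore suits transfection experiments that test how MKK4 signalling affects downstream kinases and transcriptional targets in mammalian cells.
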