>Addgene plasmid #14813 | pCDNA3 Flag MKK4(glu) | addgene partial sequence | sequence record 21821 | 14813 with BGHrev
GGCCCTCTAGAGTCTGATGTAGCAGCGATATCAATCGACATACATGGGAGAGCTGGGAGTAGCTGGCATT
TGATCCAGGATTTTACAAACATAGCATGCGACCTCAACGGCACGTTCTTCATACATCAAAATAAAGGGAT
GTTTCAGAAGCTCTTTATACTTTGGCCTTTTGGATTCATCCTTCGTAAGGCACAAGTTGACAAAGTTGAT
GAAACTCGGGGAGAATTCCCTTTCCTCAGAATTACTCAGCTGCGGAGGATCTCCTTTCACGACTTGTGTT
AGTTGATCAAATACACTATTCCACTTTGGATAAGGAAATCGGCCTGTGGCCAACTCATACAATGTGATCC
CCAAACTCCAGACATCAGAGCGGACATCATATCCTTGTCGTGATGCGCTTGGGTCTATTCTTTCAGGTGC
CATGTATGGCCTACAGCCAGCATCTCTTTCCTTGGCAATCTCGTCTACAAGCTGTCCACTGATGCCGAAG
TCACAGAGCTTGATATTTCCACTTCTGTCCAGAAGAATATTGGAAGGTTTGATATCTCTGTGAATAATTT
TCAAGTTTTCTTTTAAGTGGTTTAGTGCTTTCACAGTTGCTAAAGTGATTTTGCCTAAAATTTCTTCTGG
AATAACATCATCTAATACACTATATACATATTTGTAAAACTTATCAAACGAGGTAGACATGAGTTCCATA
CAGATCCAACAGTCACCCTCTCTGAAGAGTGCACCATAAAACTGAACAATGTATGGGGCATCACTACTCC
GCATTACTACATC
