>Addgene plasmid #14813 | pCDNA3 Flag MKK4(glu) | addgene partial sequence | sequence record 36701 | CMV-F 5'-CGCAAATGGGCGGTAGGCGTG-3'
CGNGGGCNNTGCGACTCTCTGGCTACTAGAGACCCACTGCTTACTGGCTTATCGAAATTAATACGACTCA
CTATAGGGAGACCCAAGCTTGGTACCGAGCTCGGATCCGGCAGCCAACATGGACTATAAGGACGATGACG
ACAAACAGGGTAAACGCAAAGCACTGAAGTTGAATTTTGCAAATCCACCTTTCAAATCTACAGCAAGGTT
TACTCTGAATCCCAATCCTACAGGAGTTCAAAACCCACACATAGAGAGACTGAGAACACACAGCATTGAG
TCATCAGGAAAACTGAAGATCTCCCCTGAACAACACTGGGATTTCACTGCAGAGGACTTGAAAGACCTTG
GAGAAATTGGACGAGGAGCTTATGGTTCTGTCAACAAAATGGTCCACAAACCAAGTGGGCAAATAATGGC
AGTTAAAAGAATTCGGTCAACAGTGGATGAAAAAGAACAAAAACAACTTCTTATGGATTTGGATGTAGTA
ATGCGGAGTAGTGATTGCCCATACATTGTTCAGTTTTATGGTGCACTCTTCAGAGAGGGTGACTGTTGGA
TCTGTATGGAACTCATGTCTACCTCGTTTGATAAGTTTTACAAATATGTATATAGTGTATTAGATGATGT
TATTCCAGAAGAAATTTTAGGCAAAATCACTTTAGCAACTGTGAAAGCACTAAACCACTTAAAAGAAAAC
TTGAAAATTATTCACAGAGATATCAAACCTTCCAATATTCTTCTGGACAGAAGTGGAAATATCAAGCTCT
GTGACTTCGGCATCAGTGGACAGCTTGTAGACGAGATTGCCAAGGAAAGAGATGCTGGCTGTAGGCCATA
CATGGCACCTGAAAGAATAGACCCAAGCGCATCACGACAAGGATATGATGTCCGCTCTGATGTCTGGAGT
TGGGACNNTTGTATGANTGCCCAGGCGATTCTTATCNAGTGGATATGATTGACACTAC
